Addgene plasmid #85048: pmScarlet_Giantin_C1
Purpose: In vivo visualization of the Golgi apparatus (can be used for colocalization studies)
Depositing lab: Dorus Gadella. Depositing organization: University of Amsterdam. Publication: mScarlet: a bright monomeric red fluorescent protein for cellular imaging. Bindels DS, Haarbosch L, van Weeren L, Postma M, Wiese KE, Mastop M, Aumonier S, Gotthard G, Royant A, Hink MA, Gadella TW Jr. Nat Methods. 2016 Nov 21. doi: 10.1038/nmeth.4074. PubMed 27869816.
Backbone
  Vector backbone: pmScarlet_C1
  Backbone manufacturer: Gadella Lab
  Backbone size w/o insert (bp): 4671
  Vector type: Mammalian Expression
  Selectable markers: Neomycin (select with G418)
Growth in bacteria
  Bacterial resistance: Kanamycin, 50 μg/mL
  Growth temperature: 37°C
  Growth strain: DH5alpha
  Copy number: High Copy
Gene/Insert
  Gene/Insert name: Giantin (alt name: Golgin B1)
  Species: H. sapiens (human)
  Insert size (bp): 390
  Mutation: aa 3131-3259
  Entrez Gene: GOLGB1 (a.k.a. GCP, GCP372, GOLIM1)
  Promoter: CMV
  Cloning method: Restriction Enzyme; 5′ cloning site BsrGI (not destroyed); 3′ cloning site BamHI (not destroyed)
  Sequencing primers: 5′ AGGTCTATATAAGCAGAGC; 3′ TCTACAAATGTGGTATGGC
Terms and licenses: Academic/Nonprofit Terms; Industry Terms: Not Available to Industry
How to cite: pmScarlet_Giantin_C1 was a gift from Dorus Gadella (Addgene plasmid # 85048 ; http://n2t.net/addgene:85048 ; RRID:Addgene_85048)
