[The description below was written by a language model from this plasmid's Addgene catalogue record and pLannotate feature annotations shown in this document.]
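Description:
pmScarlet_Giantin_C1 is a mammalian expression plasmid of about 5.1 kb, built on the pmScarlet_C1 backbone, a C1-type fusion vector in which the fluorescent protein sits upstream of the cloning site. It is propagated in E. coli as a high-copy plasmid from a ColE1/pUC-type origin under kanamycin selection. A single NeoR/KanR (Tn5 aminoglycoside phosphotransferase) gene serves both hosts. The bacterial bla promoter drives it in E. coli, while the adjacent SV40 enhancer/early promoter and the HSV TK polyadenylation signal allow G418 selection of stably transfected mammalian cells. An f1 phage origin is also present. The short annotated hits to ble, bGH poly(A) and SV40 large T antigen are fragments and are most likely residual backbone sequence rather than functional parts.

The payload is a CMV enhancer/promoter-driven open reading frame encoding mScarlet, a bright monomeric red fluorescent protein. It is joined through a short remnant of the multiple cloning site to a roughly 390 bp fragment of human giantin (GOLGB1, golgin B1) covering amino acids 3131–3259, and it is terminated by the SV40 polyadenylation signal. The fragment was inserted between BsrGI and BamHI sites, both of which were retained. This C-terminal portion of giantin directs the fusion to the Golgi apparatus, so that mScarlet marks the organelle while only a small part of the very large native protein is expressed. The construct is intended as a red Golgi marker for live-cell imaging and for colocalization studies with proteins labelled in other colours.
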