Features (pLannotate 1.2.2; 15 found; start..end, strand, type, name):
     61..165     +  promoter       AmpR promoter: bla
    167..524     +  promoter       SV40 promoter: SV40 enhancer and early promoter
    559..1353    +  CDS            NeoR/KanR: aminoglycoside phosphotransferase from Tn5; aph(3')-II (or nptII); confers resistance to neomycin, kanamycin, and G418 (Geneticin®)
   1374..1526    +  CDS            ble (fragment): BLE_KLEPN - Experimental evidence at protein level: Swiss-Prot protein existence level 1. Binding protein with a strong affinity to the bleomycin family of antibiotics. Binds to CL990; an antimitotic-antibiotic compound. From Klebsiella pneumoniae.
   1585..1632    +  polyA_signal   HSV TK poly(A) signal: herpes simplex virus thymidine kinase polyadenylation signal (Cole and Stacy, 1985)
   1723..1739    -  polyA_signal   bGH poly(A) signal (fragment): bovine growth hormone polyadenylation signal
   1961..2549    +  rep_origin     ori: high-copy-number ColE1/pMB1/pBR322/pUC origin of replication
   2724..3027    +  enhancer       CMV enhancer: human cytomegalovirus immediate early enhancer
   3028..3231    +  promoter       CMV promoter: human cytomegalovirus (CMV) immediate early promoter
   3276..3971    +  CDS            mScarlet: mScarlet is a basic (constitutively fluorescent) red fluorescent protein published in 2016, derived from synthetic construct. It has moderate acid sensitivity.
   3972..3990    +  misc_feature   MCS (fragment): multiple cloning site
   3993..4379    +  CDS            GOLGB1 (fragment): GOGB1_HUMAN - Experimental evidence at protein level: Swiss-Prot protein existence level 1. May participate in forming intercisternal cross-bridges of the Golgi complex. From Homo sapiens (Human).
   4405..4489    +  CDS            large T antigen (fragment): large T antigen from SV40 (simian virus 40)
   4512..4633    +  polyA_signal   SV40 poly(A) signal: SV40 polyadenylation signal
   4667..34      -  rep_origin     f1 ori (across the origin) (sequence partly withheld): f1 bacteriophage origin of replication; arrow indicates direction of (+) strand synthesis
>Addgene plasmid #85048 | pmScarlet_Giantin_C1 | addgene full sequence | sequence record 372966 | Addgene NGS Result
[34 nt withheld, positions 1-34]
CAGGTGGCACTTTTCGGGGAAATGTGCGCGGAACCCCTATTTGTTTATTTTTCTAAATACATTCAAATAT
GTATCCGCTCATGAGACAATAACCCTGATAAATGCTTCAATAATATTGAAAAAGGAAGAGTCCTGAGGCG
GAAAGAACCAGCTGTGGAATGTGTGTCAGTTAGGGTGTGGAAAGTCCCCAGGCTCCCCAGCAGGCAGAAG
TATGCAAAGCATGCATCTCAATTAGTCAGCAACCAGGTGTGGAAAGTCCCCAGGCTCCCCAGCAGGCAGA
AGTATGCAAAGCATGCATCTCAATTAGTCAGCAACCATAGTCCCGCCCCTAACTCCGCCCATCCCGCCCC
TAACTCCGCCCAGTTCCGCCCATTCTCCGCCCCATGGCTGACTAATTTTTTTTATTTATGCAGAGGCCGA
GGCCGCCTCGGCCTCTGAGCTATTCCAGAAGTAGTGAGGAGGCTTTTTTGGAGGCCTAGGCTTTTGCAAA
GATCGATCAAGAGACAGGATGAGGATCGTTTCGCATGATTGAACAAGATGGATTGCACGCAGGTTCTCCG
GCCGCTTGGGTGGAGAGGCTATTCGGCTATGACTGGGCACAACAGACAATCGGCTGCTCTGATGCCGCCG
TGTTCCGGCTGTCAGCGCAGGGGCGCCCGGTTCTTTTTGTCAAGACCGACCTGTCCGGTGCCCTGAATGA
ACTGCAAGACGAGGCAGCGCGGCTATCGTGGCTGGCCACGACGGGCGTTCCTTGCGCAGCTGTGCTCGAC
GTTGTCACTGAAGCGGGAAGGGACTGGCTGCTATTGGGCGAAGTGCCGGGGCAGGATCTCCTGTCATCTC
ACCTTGCTCCTGCCGAGAAAGTATCCATCATGGCTGATGCAATGCGGCGGCTGCATACGCTTGATCCGGC
TACCTGCCCATTCGACCACCAAGCGAAACATCGCATCGAGCGAGCACGTACTCGGATGGAAGCCGGTCTT
GTCGATCAGGATGATCTGGACGAAGAGCATCAGGGGCTCGCGCCAGCCGAACTGTTCGCCAGGCTCAAGG
CGAGCATGCCCGACGGCGAGGATCTCGTCGTGACCCATGGCGATGCCTGCTTGCCGAATATCATGGTGGA
AAATGGCCGCTTTTCTGGATTCATCGACTGTGGCCGGCTGGGTGTGGCGGACCGCTATCAGGACATAGCG
TTGGCTACCCGTGATATTGCTGAAGAGCTTGGCGGCGAATGGGCTGACCGCTTCCTCGTGCTTTACGGTA
TCGCCGCTCCCGATTCGCAGCGCATCGCCTTCTATCGCCTTCTTGACGAGTTCTTCTGAGCGGGACTCTG
GGGTTCGAAATGACCGACCAAGCGACGCCCAACCTGCCATCACGAGATTTCGATTCCACCGCCGCCTTCT
ATGAAAGGTTGGGCTTCGGAATCGTTTTCCGGGACGCCGGCTGGATGATCCTCCAGCGCGGGGATCTCAT
GCTGGAGTTCTTCGCCCACCCTAGGGGGAGGCTAACTGAAACACGGAAGGAGACAATACCGGAAGGAACC
CGCGCTATGACGGCAATAAAAAGACAGAATAAAACGCACGGTGTTGGGTCGTTTGTTCATAAACGCGGGG
TTCGGTCCCAGGGCTGGCACTCTGTCGATACCCCACCGAGACCCCATTGGGGCCAATACGCCCGCGTTTC
TTCCTTTTCCCCACCCCACCCCCCAAGTTCGGGTGAAGGCCCAGGGCTCGCAGCCAACGTCGGGGCGGCA
GGCCCTGCCATAGCCTCAGGTTACTCATATATACTTTAGATTGATTTAAAACTTCATTTTTAATTTAAAA
GGATCTAGGTGAAGATCCTTTTTGATAATCTCATGACCAAAATCCCTTAACGTGAGTTTTCGTTCCACTG
AGCGTCAGACCCCGTAGAAAAGATCAAAGGATCTTCTTGAGATCCTTTTTTTCTGCGCGTAATCTGCTGC
TTGCAAACAAAAAAACCACCGCTACCAGCGGTGGTTTGTTTGCCGGATCAAGAGCTACCAACTCTTTTTC
CGAAGGTAACTGGCTTCAGCAGAGCGCAGATACCAAATACTGTTCTTCTAGTGTAGCCGTAGTTAGGCCA
CCACTTCAAGAACTCTGTAGCACCGCCTACATACCTCGCTCTGCTAATCCTGTTACCAGTGGCTGCTGCC
AGTGGCGATAAGTCGTGTCTTACCGGGTTGGACTCAAGACGATAGTTACCGGATAAGGCGCAGCGGTCGG
GCTGAACGGGGGGTTCGTGCACACAGCCCAGCTTGGAGCGAACGACCTACACCGAACTGAGATACCTACA
GCGTGAGCTATGAGAAAGCGCCACGCTTCCCGAAGGGAGAAAGGCGGACAGGTATCCGGTAAGCGGCAGG
GTCGGAACAGGAGAGCGCACGAGGGAGCTTCCAGGGGGAAACGCCTGGTATCTTTATAGTCCTGTCGGGT
TTCGCCACCTCTGACTTGAGCGTCGATTTTTGTGATGCTCGTCAGGGGGGCGGAGCCTATGGAAAAACGC
CAGCAACGCGGCCTTTTTACGGTTCCTGGCCTTTTGCTGGCCTTTTGCTCACATGTTCTTTCCTGCGTTA
TCCCCTGATTCTGTGGATAACCGTATTACCGCCATGCATTAGTTATTAATAGTAATCAATTACGGGGTCA
TTAGTTCATAGCCCATATATGGAGTTCCGCGTTACATAACTTACGGTAAATGGCCCGCCTGGCTGACCGC
CCAACGACCCCCGCCCATTGACGTCAATAATGACGTATGTTCCCATAGTAACGCCAATAGGGACTTTCCA
TTGACGTCAATGGGTGGAGTATTTACGGTAAACTGCCCACTTGGCAGTACATCAAGTGTATCATATGCCA
AGTACGCCCCCTATTGACGTCAATGACGGTAAATGGCCCGCCTGGCATTATGCCCAGTACATGACCTTAT
GGGACTTTCCTACTTGGCAGTACATCTACGTATTAGTCATCGCTATTACCATGGTGATGCGGTTTTGGCA
GTACATCAATGGGCGTGGATAGCGGTTTGACTCACGGGGATTTCCAAGTCTCCACCCCATTGACGTCAAT
GGGAGTTTGTTTTGGCACCAAAATCAACGGGACTTTCCAAAATGTCGTAACAACTCCGCCCCATTGACGC
AAATGGGCGGTAGGCGTGTACGGTGGGAGGTCTATATAAGCAGAGCTGGTTTAGTGAACCGTCAGATCCG
CTAGCGCTACCGGTCGCCACCATGGTGAGCAAGGGCGAGGCAGTGATCAAGGAGTTCATGCGGTTCAAGG
TGCACATGGAGGGCTCCATGAACGGCCACGAGTTCGAGATCGAGGGCGAGGGCGAGGGCCGCCCCTACGA
GGGCACCCAGACCGCCAAGCTGAAGGTGACCAAGGGTGGCCCCCTGCCCTTCTCCTGGGACATCCTGTCC
CCTCAGTTCATGTACGGCTCCAGGGCCTTCACCAAGCACCCCGCCGACATCCCCGACTACTATAAGCAGT
CCTTCCCCGAGGGCTTCAAGTGGGAGCGCGTGATGAACTTCGAGGACGGCGGCGCCGTGACCGTGACCCA
GGACACCTCCCTGGAGGACGGCACCCTGATCTACAAGGTGAAGCTCCGCGGCACCAACTTCCCTCCTGAC
GGCCCCGTAATGCAGAAGAAGACAATGGGCTGGGAAGCGTCCACCGAGCGGTTGTACCCCGAGGACGGCG
TGCTGAAGGGCGACATTAAGATGGCCCTGCGCCTGAAGGACGGCGGCCGCTACCTGGCGGACTTCAAGAC
CACCTACAAGGCCAAGAAGCCCGTGCAGATGCCCGGCGCCTACAACGTCGACCGCAAGTTGGACATCACC
TCCCACAACGAGGACTACACCGTGGTGGAACAGTACGAACGCTCCGAGGGCCGCCACTCCACCGGCGGCA
TGGACGAGCTGTACAAGTCCGGACTCAGATCTCGAGGAGAACCGCAGCAAAGCTTTTCTGAAGCTCAGCA
GCAGCTATGCAACACCAGACAGGAAGTGAATGAATTAAGGAAGCTGCTGGAAGAAGAACGAGACCAAAGA
GTGGCTGCTGAGAATGCTCTCTCTGTGGCCGAGGAGCAGATCAGACGGTTAGAGCACAGTGAATGGGACT
CTTCCCGGACTCCTATCATTGGCTCCTGTGGCACTCAGGAGCAGGCACTGTTAATAGATCTTACAAGCAA
CAGTTGTCGAAGGACCCGGAGTGGCGTTGGATGGAAGCGAGTCCTGCGTTCACTCTGTCATTCACGGACC
CGAGTGCCACTTCTAGCAGCCATCTACTTTCTAATGATTCATGTCCTGCTCATTCTGTGTTTTACGGGCC
ATCTATAGGGATCCACCGGATCTAGATAACTGATCATAATCAGCCATACCACATTTGTAGAGGTTTTACT
TGCTTTAAAAAACCTCCCACACCTCCCCCTGAACCTGAAACATAAAATGAATGCAATTGTTGTTGTTAAC
TTGTTTATTGCAGCTTATAATGGTTACAAATAAAGCAATAGCATCACAAATTTCACAAATAAAGCATTTT
TTTCACTGCATTCTAGTTGTGGTTTGTCCAAACTCATCAATGTATCTTAAGGCGTAAATTGTAAGCGTTA
ATATTTTGTTAAAATTCGCGTTAAATTTTTGTTAAATCAGCTCATTTTTTAACCAATAGGCCGAAATCGG
CAAAATCCCTTATAAATCAAAAGAATAGACCGAGATAGGGT
[37 nt withheld, positions 4766-4802]
AAAGAACGTGGACTCCAACGTCAAAGG
[49 nt withheld, positions 4830-4878]
T
[91 nt withheld, positions 4880-4970]
G
[90 nt withheld, positions 4972-5061]
