>Addgene plasmid #85048 | pmScarlet_Giantin_C1 | addgene partial sequence | sequence record 167429 | CMV-F 5'-CGCAAATGGGCGGTAGGCGTG-3'
CTGGTTTAGTGAACCGTCAGATCCGCTAGCGCTACCGGTCGCCACCATGGTGAGCAAGGGCGAGGCAGTG
ATCAAGGAGTTCATGCGGTTCAAGGTGCACATGGAGGGCTCCATGAACGGCCACGAGTTCGAGATCGAGG
GCGAGGGCGAGGGCCGCCCCTACGAGGGCACCCAGACCGCCAAGCTGAAGGTGACCAAGGGTGGCCCCCT
GCCCTTCTCCTGGGACATCCTGTCCCCTCAGTTCATGTACGGCTCCAGGGCCTTCACCAAGCACCCCGCC
GACATCCCCGACTACTATAAGCAGTCCTTCCCCGAGGGCTTCAAGTGGGAGCGCGTGATGAACTTCGAGG
ACGGCGGCGCCGTGACCGTGACCCAGGACACCTCCCTGGAGGACGGCACCCTGATCTACAAGGTGAAGCT
CCGCGGCACCAACTTCCCTCCTGACGGCCCCGTAATGCAGAAGAAGACAATGGGCTGGGAAGCGTCCACC
GAGCGGTTGTACCCCGAGGACGGCGTGCTGAAGGGCGACATTAAGATGGCCCTGCGCCTGAAGGACGGCG
GCCGCTACCTGGCGGACTTCAAGACCACCTACAAGGCCAAGAAGCCCGTGCAGATGCCCGGCGCCTACAA
CGTCGACCGCAAGTTGGACATCACCTCCCACAACGAGGACTACACCGTGGTGGAACAGTACGAACGCTCC
GAGGGCCGCCACTCCACCGGCGGCATGGACGAGCTGTACAAGTCCGGACTCAGATCTCGAGGAGAACCGC
AGCAAAGCTTTTCTGAAGCTCAGCAGCAGCTATGCAACACCAGACAGGAAGTGAATGAATTAAGGAAGCT
GCTGGAA
