>Addgene plasmid #85048 | pmScarlet_Giantin_C1 | addgene partial sequence | sequence record 167435 | SV40pA-R 5'-GAAATTTGTGATGCTATTGC-3'
GTTAACAACAACAATTGCATTCATTTTATGTTTCAGGTTCAGGGGGAGGTGTGGGAGGTTTTTTAAAGCA
AGTAAAACCTCTACAAATGTGGTATGGCTGATTATGATCAGTTATCTAGATCCGGTGGATCCCTATAGAT
GGCCCGTAAAACACAGAATGAGCAGGACATGAATCATTAGAAAGTAGATGGCTGCTAGAAGTGGCACTCG
GGTCCGTGAATGACAGAGTGAACGCAGGACTCGCTTCCATCCAACGCCACTCCGGGTCCTTCGACAACTG
TTGCTTGTAAGATCTATTAACAGTGCCTGCTCCTGAGTGCCACAGGAGCCAATGATAGGAGTCCGGGAAG
AGTCCCATTCACTGTGCTCTAACCGTCTGATCTGCTCCTCGGCCACAGAGAGAGCATTCTCAGCAGCCAC
TCTTTGGTCTCGTTCTTCTTCCAGCAGCTTCCTTAATTCATTCACTTCCTGTCTGGTGTTGCATAGCTGC
TGCTGAGCTTCAGAAAAGCTTTGCTGCGGTTCTCCTCGAGATCTGAGTCCGGACTTGTACAGCTCGTCCA
TGCCGCCGGTGGAGTGGCGGCCCTCGGAGCGTTCGTACTGTTCCACCACGGTGTAGTCCTCGTTGTGGGA
GGTGATGTCCAACTTGCGGTCGACGTTGTAGGCGCCGGGCATCTGCACGGGCTTCTTGGCCTTGTAGGTG
GTCTTGAAGTCCGCCAGGTAGCGGCCGCCGTCCTTCAGGCGCAGGGCCATCTTAATGTCGCCCTTCAGCA
CGCCGTCCTCGGGGTACAACCGC
